>Addgene plasmid #202021 | Flag-GFP-HRP-TM_pLX304 | addgene full sequence | sequence record 397615 | Addgene NGS Result
TTGAGATCCTTTTTTTCTGCGCGTAATCTGCTGCTTGCAAACAAAAAAACCACCGCTACCAGCGGTGGTT
TGTTTGCCGGATCAAGAGCTACCAACTCTTTTTCCGAAGGTAACTGGCTTCAGCAGAGCGCAGATACCAA
ATACTGTTCTTCTAGTGTAGCCGTAGTTAGGCCACCACTTCAAGAACTCTGTAGCACCGCCTACATACCT
CGCTCTGCTAATCCTGTTACCAGTGGCTGCTGCCAGTGGCGATAAGTCGTGTCTTACCGGGTTGGACTCA
AGACGATAGTTACCGGATAAGGCGCAGCGGTCGGGCTGAACGGGGGGTTCGTGCACACAGCCCAGCTTGG
AGCGAACGACCTACACCGAACTGAGATACCTACAGCGTGAGCTATGAGAAAGCGCCACGCTTCCCGAAGG
GAGAAAGGCGGACAGGTATCCGGTAAGCGGCAGGGTCGGAACAGGAGAGCGCACGAGGGAGCTTCCAGGG
GGAAACGCCTGGTATCTTTATAGTCCTGTCGGGTTTCGCCACCTCTGACTTGAGCGTCGATTTTTGTGAT
GCTCGTCAGGGGGGCGGAGCCTATGGAAAAACGCCAGCAACGCGGCCTTTTTACGGTTCCTGGCCTTTTG
CTGGCCTTTTGCTCACATGTTCTTTCCTGCGTTATCCCCTGATTCTGTGGATAACCGTATTACCGCCTTT
GAGTGAGCTGATACCGCTCGCCGCAGCCGAACGACCGAGCGCAGCGAGTCAGTGAGCGAGGAAGCGGAAG
AGCGCCCAATACGCAAACCGCCTCTCCCCGCGCGTTGGCCGATTCATTAATGCAGCTGGCACGACAGGTT
TCCCGACTGGAAAGCGGGCAGTGAGCGCAACGCAATTAATGTGAGTTAGCTCACTCATTAGGCACCCCAG
GCTTTACACTTTATGCTTCCGGCTCGTATGTTGTGTGGAATTGTGAGCGGATAACAATTTCACACAGGAA
ACAGCTATGACCATGATTACGCCAAGCGCGCAATTAACCCTCACTAAAGGGAACAAAAGCTGGAGCTGCA
AGCTTAATGTAGTCTTATGCAATACTCTTGTAGTCTTGCAACATGGTAACGATGAGTTAGCAACATGCCT
TACAAGGAGAGAAAAAGCACCGTGCATGCCGATTGGTGGAAGTAAGGTGGTACGATCGTGCCTTATTAGG
AAGGCAACAGACGGGTCTGACATGGATTGGACGAACCACTGAATTGCCGCATTGCAGAGATATTGTATTT
AAGTGCCTAGCTCGATACATAAACGGGTCTCTCTGGTTAGACCAGATCTGAGCCTGGGAGCTCTCTGGCT
AACTAGGGAACCCACTGCTTAAGCCTCAATAAAGCTTGCCTTGAGTGCTTCAAGTAGTGTGTGCCCGTCT
GTTGTGTGACTCTGGTAACTAGAGATCCCTCAGACCCTTTTAGTCAGTGTGGAAAATCTCTAGCAGTGGC
GCCCGAACAGGGACTTGAAAGCGAAAGGGAAACCAGAGGAGCTCTCTCGACGCAGGACTCGGCTTGCTGA
AGCGCGCACGGCAAGAGGCGAGGGGCGGCGACTGGTGAGTACGCCAAAAATTTTGACTAGCGGAGGCTAG
AAGGAGAGAGATGGGTGCGAGAGCGTCAGTATTAAGCGGGGGAGAATTAGATCGCGATGGGAAAAAATTC
GGTTAAGGCCAGGGGGAAAGAAAAAATATAAATTAAAACATATAGTATGGGCAAGCAGGGAGCTAGAACG
ATTCGCAGTTAATCCTGGCCTGTTAGAAACATCAGAAGGCTGTAGACAAATACTGGGACAGCTACAACCA
TCCCTTCAGACAGGATCAGAAGAACTTAGATCATTATATAATACAGTAGCAACCCTCTATTGTGTGCATC
AAAGGATAGAGATAAAAGACACCAAGGAAGCTTTAGACAAGATAGAGGAAGAGCAAAACAAAAGTAAGAC
CACCGCACAGCAAGCGGCCGCTGATCTTCAGACCTGGAGGAGGAGATATGAGGGACAATTGGAGAAGTGA
ATTATATAAATATAAAGTAGTAAAAATTGAACCATTAGGAGTAGCACCCACCAAGGCAAAGAGAAGAGTG
GTGCAGAGAGAAAAAAGAGCAGTGGGAATAGGAGCTTTGTTCCTTGGGTTCTTGGGAGCAGCAGGAAGCA
CTATGGGCGCAGCGTCAATGACGCTGACGGTACAGGCCAGACAATTATTGTCTGGTATAGTGCAGCAGCA
GAACAATTTGCTGAGGGCTATTGAGGCGCAACAGCATCTGTTGCAACTCACAGTCTGGGGCATCAAGCAG
CTCCAGGCAAGAATCCTGGCTGTGGAAAGATACCTAAAGGATCAACAGCTCCTGGGGATTTGGGGTTGCT
CTGGAAAACTCATTTGCACCACTGCTGTGCCTTGGAATGCTAGTTGGAGTAATAAATCTCTGGAACAGAT
TTGGAATCACACGACCTGGATGGAGTGGGACAGAGAAATTAACAATTACACAAGCTTAATACACTCCTTA
ATTGAAGAATCGCAAAACCAGCAAGAAAAGAATGAACAAGAATTATTGGAATTAGATAAATGGGCAAGTT
TGTGGAATTGGTTTAACATAACAAATTGGCTGTGGTATATAAAATTATTCATAATGATAGTAGGAGGCTT
GGTAGGTTTAAGAATAGTTTTTGCTGTACTTTCTATAGTGAATAGAGTTAGGCAGGGATATTCACCATTA
TCGTTTCAGACCCACCTCCCAACCCCGAGGGGACCCTTGCGCCTTTTCCAAGGCAGCCCTGGGTTTGCGC
AGGGACGCGGCTGCTCTGGGCGTGGTTCCGGGAAACGCAGCGGCGCCGACCCTGGGTCTCGCACATTCTT
CACGTCCGTTCGCAGCGTCACCCGGATCTTCGCCGCTACCCTTGTGGGCCCCCCGGCGACGCTTCCTGCT
CCGCCCCTAAGTCGGGAAGGTTCCTTGCGGTTCGCGGCGTGCCGGACGTGACAAACGGAAGCCGCACGTC
TCACTAGTACCCTCGCAGACGGACAGCGCCAGGGAGCAATGGCAGCGCGCCGACCGCGATGGGCTGTGGC
CAATAGCGGCTGCTCAGCAGGGCGCGCCGAGAGCAGCGGCCGGGAAGGGGCGGTGCGGGAGGCGGGGTGT
GGGGCGGTAGTGTGGGCCCTGTTCCTGCCCGCGCGGTGTTCCGCATTCTGCAAGCCTCCGGAGCGCACGT
CGGCAGTCGGCTCCCTCGTTGACCGAATCACCGACCTCTCTCCCCAGGGGGTACCACCATGGCCAAGCCT
TTGTCTCAAGAAGAATCCACCCTCATTGAAAGAGCAACGGCTACAATCAACAGCATCCCCATCTCTGAAG
ACTACAGCGTCGCCAGCGCAGCTCTCTCTAGCGACGGCCGCATCTTCACTGGTGTCAATGTATATCATTT
TACTGGGGGACCTTGTGCAGAACTCGTGGTGCTGGGCACTGCTGCTGCTGCGGCAGCTGGCAACCTGACT
TGTATCGTCGCGATCGGAAATGAGAACAGGGGCATCTTGAGCCCCTGCGGACGGTGCCGACAGGTGCTTC
TCGATCTGCATCCTGGGATCAAAGCCATAGTGAAGGACAGTGATGGACAGCCGACGGCAGTTGGGATTCG
TGAATTGCTGCCCTCTGGTTATGTGTGGGAGGGCCTGCAGCTGCAGTAGTAAGAATTCTAGATCTTGAGA
CAAATGGCAGTATTCATCCACAATTTTAAAAGAAAAGGGGGGATTGGGGGGTACAGTGCAGGGGAAAGAA
TAGTAGACATAATAGCAACAGACATACAAACTAAAGAATTACAAAAACAAATTACAAAAATTCAAAATTT
TCGGGTTTATTACAGGGACAGCAGAGATCCACTTTGGCGCCGGCTCGAGGGGGCCCGGGGTTATTAATAG
TAATCAATTACGGGGTCATTAGTTCATAGCCCATATATGGAGTTCCGCGTTACATAACTTACGGTAAATG
GCCCGCCTGGCTGACCGCCCAACGACCCCCGCCCATTGACGTCAATAATGACGTATGTTCCCATAGTAAC
GCCAATAGGGACTTTCCATTGACGTCAATGGGTGGAGTATTTACGGTAAACTGCCCACTTGGCAGTACAT
CAAGTGTATCATATGCCAAGTACGCCCCCTATTGACGTCAATGACGGTAAATGGCCCGCCTGGCATTATG
CCCAGTACATGACCTTATGGGACTTTCCTACTTGGCAGTACATCTACGTATTAGTCATCGCTATTACCAT
GGTGATGCGGTTTTGGCAGTACATCAATGGGCGTGGATAGCGGTTTGACTCACGGGGATTTCCAAGTCTC
CACCCCATTGACGTCAATGGGAGTTTGTTTTGGCACCAAAATCAACGGGACTTTCCAAAATGTCGTAACA
ACTCCGCCCCATTGACGCAAATGGGCGGTAGGCGTGTACGGTGGGAGGTCTATATAAGCAGAGCTCTCTG
GCTAACTGTCGGGATCAACAAGTTTGTACAAAAAAGCAGGCTTCGAAGGAGATAGAACCATGATGGAGAC
AGACACACTCCTGCTATGGGTACTGCTGCTCTGGGTTCCAGGTTCCACTGGTGACGACTACAAGGACGAC
GATGACAAGGGATCCATGGTGAGCAAGGGCGAGGAGCTGTTCACCGGGGTGGTGCCCATCCTGGTCGAGC
TGGACGGCGACGTAAACGGCCACAAGTTCAGCGTGTCCGGCGAGGGCGAGGGCGATGCCACCTACGGCAA
GCTGACCCTGAAGTTCATCTGCACCACCGGCAAGCTGCCCGTGCCCTGGCCCACCCTCGTGACCACCCTG
ACCTACGGCGTGCAGTGCTTCAGCCGCTACCCCGACCACATGAAGCAGCACGACTTCTTCAAGTCCGCCA
TGCCCGAAGGCTACGTCCAGGAGCGCACCATCTTCTTCAAGGACGACGGCAACTACAAGACCCGCGCCGA
GGTGAAGTTCGAGGGCGACACCCTGGTGAACCGCATCGAGCTGAAGGGCATCGACTTCAAGGAGGACGGC
AACATCCTGGGGCACAAGCTGGAGTACAACTACAACAGCCACAACGTCTATATCATGGCCGACAAGCAGA
AGAACGGCATCAAGGTGAACTTCAAGATCCGCCACAACATCGAGGACGGCAGCGTGCAGCTCGCCGACCA
CTACCAGCAGAACACCCCCATCGGCGACGGCCCCGTGCTGCTGCCCGACAACCACTACCTGAGCACCCAG
TCCGCCCTGAGCAAAGACCCCAACGAGAAGCGCGATCACATGGTCCTGCTGGAGTTCGTGACCGCCGCCG
GGATCACTCTCGGCATGGACGAGCTGTACAAGGGGGGAGGCGGGGGTAGTCAGTTAACCCCTACATTCTA
CGACAATAGCTGTCCCAACGTGTCCAACATCGTTCGCGACACAATCGTCAACGAGCTCAGATCCGATCCC
AGGATCGCTGCTTCAATATTACGTCTGCACTTCCATGACTGCTTCGTGAATGGTTGCGACGCTAGCATAT
TACTGGACAACACCACCAGTTTCCGCACTGAAAAGGATGCATTCGGGAACGCTAACAGCGCCAGGGGCTT
TCCAGTGATCGATCGCATGAAGGCTGCCGTTGAGTCAGCATGCCCACGAACAGTCAGTTGTGCAGACCTG
CTGACTATAGCTGCGCAACAGAGCGTGACTCTTGCAGGCGGACCGTCCTGGAGAGTGCCGCTCGGTCGAC
GTGACTCCCTACAGGCATTCCTAGATCTGGCCAACGCCAACTTGCCTGCTCCATTCTTCACCCTGCCCCA
GCTGAAGGATAGCTTTAGAAACGTGGGTCTGAATCGCTCGAGTGACCTTGTGGCTCTGTCCGGAGGACAC
ACATTTGGAAAGAACCAGTGTAGGTTCATCATGGATAGGCTCTACAATTTCAGCAACACTGGGTTACCTG
ACCCCACGCTGAACACTACGTATCTCCAGACACTGAGAGGCTTGTGCCCACTGAATGGCAACCTCAGTGC
ACTAGTGGACTTTGATCTGCGGACCCCAACCATCTTCGATAACAAGTACTATGTGAATCTAGAGGAGCAG
AAAGGCCTGATACAGAGTGATCAAGAACTGTTTAGCAGTCCAAACGCCACTGACACCATCCCACTGGTGA
GAAGTTTTGCTAACTCTACTCAAACCTTCTTTAACGCCTTCGTGGAAGCCATGGACCGTATGGGTAACAT
TACCCCTCTGACGGGTACCCAAGGCCAGATTCGTCTGAACTGCAGAGTGGTCAACAGCAACTCTCCGCGG
CTGCAGGTCGACGAACAAAAACTCATCTCAGAAGAGGATCTGAATGCTGTGGGCCAGGACACGCAGGAGG
TCATCGTGGTGCCACACTCCTTGCCCTTTAAGGTGGTGGTGATCTCAGCCATCCTGGCCCTGGTGGTGCT
CACCATCATCTCCCTTATCATCCTCATCATGCTTTGGCAGAAGAAGCCACGTTAGTCTAGAGGGCCCGTT
TAAGACCCAGCTTTCTTGTACAAAGTGGTGCTAGCGCTAACCGGTGGCGCGTTAAGTCGACAATCAACCT
CTGGATTACAAAATTTGTGAAAGATTGACTGGTATTCTTAACTATGTTGCTCCTTTTACGCTATGTGGAT
ACGCTGCTTTAATGCCTTTGTATCATGCTATTGCTTCCCGTATGGCTTTCATTTTCTCCTCCTTGTATAA
ATCCTGGTTGCTGTCTCTTTATGAGGAGTTGTGGCCCGTTGTCAGGCAACGTGGCGTGGTGTGCACTGTG
TTTGCTGACGCAACCCCCACTGGTTGGGGCATTGCCACCACCTGTCAGCTCCTTTCCGGGACTTTCGCTT
TCCCCCTCCCTATTGCCACGGCGGAACTCATCGCCGCCTGCCTTGCCCGCTGCTGGACAGGGGCTCGGCT
GTTGGGCACTGACAATTCCGTGGTGTTGTCGGGGAAATCATCGTCCTTTCCTTGGCTGCTCGCCTGTGTT
GCCACCTGGATTCTGCGCGGGACGTCCTTCTGCTACGTCCCTTCGGCCCTCAATCCAGCGGACCTTCCTT
CCCGCGGCCTGCTGCCGGCTCTGCGGCCTCTTCCGCGTCTTCGCCTTCGCCCTCAGACGAGTCGGATCTC
CCTTTGGGCCGCCTCCCCGCGTCGACTTTAAGACCAATGACTTACAAGGCAGCTGTAGATCTTAGCCACT
TTTTAAAAGAAAAGGGGGGACTGGAAGGGCTAATTCACTCCCAACGAAGACAAGATCTGCTTTTTGCTTG
TACTGGGTCTCTCTGGTTAGACCAGATCTGAGCCTGGGAGCTCTCTGGCTAACTAGGGAACCCACTGCTT
AAGCCTCAATAAAGCTTGCCTTGAGTGCTTCAAGTAGTGTGTGCCCGTCTGTTGTGTGACTCTGGTAACT
AGAGATCCCTCAGACCCTTTTAGTCAGTGTGGAAAATCTCTAGCAGTACGTATAGTAGTTCATGTCATCT
TATTATTCAGTATTTATAACTTGCAAAGAAATGAATATCAGAGAGTGAGAGGAACTTGTTTATTGCAGCT
TATAATGGTTACAAATAAAGCAATAGCATCACAAATTTCACAAATAAAGCATTTTTTTCACTGCATTCTA
GTTGTGGTTTGTCCAAACTCATCAATGTATCTTATCATGTCTGGCTCTAGCTATCCCGCCCCTAACTCCG
CCCATCCCGCCCCTAACTCCGCCCAGTTCCGCCCATTCTCCGCCCCATGGCTGACTAATTTTTTTTATTT
ATGCAGAGGCCGAGGCCGCCTCGGCCTCTGAGCTATTCCAGAAGTAGTGAGGAGGCTTTTTTGGAGGCCT
AGGGACGTACCCAATTCGCCCTATAGTGAGTCGTATTACGCGCGCTCACTGGCCGTCGTTTTACAACGTC
GTGACTGGGAAAACCCTGGCGTTACCCAACTTAATCGCCTTGCAGCACATCCCCCTTTCGCCAGCTGGCG
TAATAGCGAAGAGGCCCGCACCGATCGCCCTTCCCAACAGTTGCGCAGCCTGAATGGCGAATGGG
[124 nt withheld, positions 8046-8169]
C
[91 nt withheld, positions 8171-8261]
A
[49 nt withheld, positions 8263-8311]
CCTTTGACGTTGGAGTCCACGTTCTTT
[37 nt withheld, positions 8339-8375]
ACCCTATCTCGGTCTATTCTTTTGATTTATAAGGGATTTTGCCGATTTCGGCCTATTGGTTAAAAAATGA
GCTGATTTAACAAAAATTTAACGCGAATTTTAACAAAATATTAACGCTTACAATTTAGGTGGCACTTTTC
GGGGAAATGTGCGCGGAACCCCTATTTGTTTATTTTTCTAAATACATTCAAATATGTATCCGCTCATGAG
ACAATAACCCTGATAAATGCTTCAATAATATTGAAAAAGGAAGAGTATGAGTATTCAACATTTCCGTGTC
GCCCTTATTCCCTTTTTTGCGGCATTTTGCCTTCCTGTTTTTGCTCACCCAGAAACGCTGGTGAAAGTAA
AAGATGCTGAAGATCAGTTGGGTGCACGAGTGGGTTACATCGAACTGGATCTCAACAGCGGTAAGATCCT
TGAGAGTTTTCGCCCCGAAGAACGTTTTCCAATGATGAGCACTTTTAAAGTTCTGCTATGTGGCGCGGTA
TTATCCCGTATTGACGCCGGGCAAGAGCAACTCGGTCGCCGCATACACTATTCTCAGAATGACTTGGTTG
AGTACTCACCAGTCACAGAAAAGCATCTTACGGATGGCATGACAGTAAGAGAATTATGCAGTGCTGCCAT
AACCATGAGTGATAACACTGCGGCCAACTTACTTCTGACAACGATCGGAGGACCGAAGGAGCTAACCGCT
TTTTTGCACAACATGGGGGATCATGTAACTCGCCTTGATCGTTGGGAACCGGAGCTGAATGAAGCCATAC
CAAACGACGAGCGTGACACCACGATGCCTGTAGCAATGGCAACAACGTTGCGCAAACTATTAACTGGCGA
ACTACTTACTCTAGCTTCCCGGCAACAATTAATAGACTGGATGGAGGCGGATAAAGTTGCAGGACCACTT
CTGCGCTCGGCCCTTCCGGCTGGCTGGTTTATTGCTGATAAATCTGGAGCCGGTGAGCGTGGGTCTCGCG
GTATCATTGCAGCACTGGGGCCAGATGGTAAGCCCTCCCGTATCGTAGTTATCTACACGACGGGGAGTCA
GGCAACTATGGATGAACGAAATAGACAGATCGCTGAGATAGGTGCCTCACTGATTAAGCATTGGTAACTG
TCAGACCAAGTTTACTCATATATACTTTAGATTGATTTAAAACTTCATTTTTAATTTAAAAGGATCTAGG
TGAAGATCCTTTTTGATAATCTCATGACCAAAATCCCTTAACGTGAGTTTTCGTTCCACTGAGCGTCAGA
CCCCGTAGAAAAGATCAAAGGATCTTC
Features (pLannotate 1.2.2; 34 found; start..end, strand, type, name):
      1..589     +  rep_origin     ori: high-copy-number ColE1/pMB1/pBR322/pUC origin of replication
    772..864     +  CDS            lacI (fragment): lac repressor; lacI; The lac repressor binds to the lac operator to inhibit transcription in E. coli. This inhibition can be relieved by adding lactose or isopropyl-β-D-thiogalactopyranoside (IPTG).
    877..898     +  protein_bind   CAP binding site: CAP binding activates transcription in the presence of cAMP. E. coli catabolite activator protein
    913..943     +  promoter       lac promoter: promoter for the E. coli lac operon
    951..967     +  protein_bind   lac operator: The lac repressor binds to the lac operator to inhibit transcription in E. coli. This inhibition can be relieved by adding lactose or isopropyl-β-D-thiogalactopyranoside (IPTG). lac repressor encoded by lacI
   1012..1030    +  promoter       T3 promoter: promoter for bacteriophage T3 RNA polymerase
   1058..1284    +  promoter       RSV promoter: Rous sarcoma virus enhancer/promoter
   1285..1465    +  LTR            5' LTR (truncated): truncated 5' long terminal repeat (LTR) from HIV-1
   1512..1637    +  misc_feature   HIV-1 Ψ: packaging signal of human immunodeficiency virus type 1
   1621..1984    +  CDS            HIV-1 gag (fragment): gag protein from human immunodeficiency virus 1; gag
   2130..2363    +  misc_feature   RRE: The Rev response element (RRE) of HIV-1 allows for Rev-dependent mRNA export from the nucleus to the cytoplasm.
   2740..2766    +  CDS            Rev (fragment): human immunodeficiency virus 1 (HIV-1) Rev protein; rev; enhances nuclear export of unspliced and incompletely spliced viral mRNAs
   2767..3267    +  promoter       hPGK promoter: human phosphoglycerate kinase 1 promoter
   3279..3674    +  CDS            BSD: blasticidin S deaminase; Aspergillus terreus BSD; confers resistance to blasticidin
   3734..3851    +  misc_feature   cPPT/CTS: central polypurine tract and central termination sequence of HIV-1
   3968..4271    +  enhancer       CMV enhancer: human cytomegalovirus immediate early enhancer
   4272..4475    +  promoter       CMV promoter: human cytomegalovirus (CMV) immediate early promoter
   4498..4522    +  protein_bind   attB1: mutant version of attB; recombination site for the Gateway® BP reaction BP Clonase™
   4543..4605    +  sig_peptide    Igκ leader: leader sequence from mouse immunoglobulin κ light chain
   4609..4629    +  CDS            FLAG (fragment): FLAG® epitope tag, followed by an enterokinase cleavage site
   4636..5352    +  CDS            EGFP: EGFP is a basic (constitutively fluorescent) green fluorescent protein published in 1996, derived from Aequorea victoria. It is reported to be a rapidly-maturing weak dimer with moderate acid sensitivity.
   5368..6294    +  CDS            PRXC1A (fragment): PER1A_ARMRU - Also known as HPRC1. Experimental evidence at protein level: Swiss-Prot protein existence level 1. Removal of H(2)O(2), oxidation of toxic reductants, biosynthesis and degradation of lignin, suberization, auxin catabolism, response to environmental stresses such as wounding, pathogen attack and oxidative stress. These functions might be dependent on each isozyme/isoform in each plant tissue. From Armoracia rusticana (Horseradish) (Armoracia laphatifolia).
   6346..6492    +  CDS            PDGFRβ TM domain: transmembrane domain from platelet derived growth factor receptor beta
   6515..6539    -  protein_bind   attB2: mutant version of attB; recombination site for the Gateway® BP reaction BP Clonase™
   6572..7160    +  misc_feature   WPRE: woodchuck hepatitis virus posttranscriptional regulatory element
   7211..7230    +  misc_feature   cPPT/CTS (fragment): central polypurine tract and central termination sequence of HIV-1
   7232..7465    +  LTR            3' LTR (ΔU3): self-inactivating 3' long terminal repeat (LTR) from HIV-1
   7543..7664    +  polyA_signal   SV40 poly(A) signal: SV40 polyadenylation signal
   7704..7839    +  rep_origin     SV40 ori: SV40 origin of replication
   7860..7878    -  promoter       T7 promoter: promoter for bacteriophage T7 RNA polymerase
   7886..8041    +  CDS            lacZα (fragment): LacZα fragment of β-galactosidase; lacZ fragment
   8046..8474    +  rep_origin     f1 ori (sequence partly withheld): f1 bacteriophage origin of replication; arrow indicates direction of (+) strand synthesis
   8527..8631    +  promoter       AmpR promoter: bla
   8632..9492    +  CDS            AmpR: β-lactamase; bla; confers resistance to ampicillin, carbenicillin, and related antibiotics
