[The description below was written by a language model from this plasmid's Addgene catalogue record and pLannotate feature annotations shown in this document.]
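Description:
Flag-GFP-HRP-TM_pLX304 is a 9,662 bp third-generation-style, self-inactivating HIV-1 lentiviral expression vector built on the pLX304 backbone for delivery into mammalian cells. In bacteria it is maintained through a high-copy ColE1/pUC-type origin and selected with ampicillin (β-lactamase). An f1 origin and remnants of lac/lacZα cloning sequences are also present. The viral genome is transcribed from an RSV promoter fused to a truncated 5' LTR. It carries the Ψ packaging signal with a gag fragment, the Rev response element for Rev-dependent nuclear export, a cPPT/CTS element, a WPRE to boost transcript expression, and a ΔU3 3' LTR that inactivates LTR promoter activity after integration. An SV40 poly(A) signal and SV40 origin lie downstream. Within the provirus, a human PGK promoter drives blasticidin S deaminase, so transduced cells can be selected with blasticidin.

The payload is a 1,953 bp synthetic fusion, introduced by Gibson cloning, that sits between the backbone's attB1 and attB2 Gateway sites and is expressed from the CMV enhancer/promoter. It begins with the mouse Igκ leader, which directs the protein into the secretory pathway. This is followed by a FLAG epitope, EGFP, horseradish peroxidase (annotated as a fragment of the horseradish C1A isozyme), and finally the PDGFRβ transmembrane domain. This arrangement anchors the protein in the plasma membrane with FLAG, GFP and HRP displayed on the extracellular face. GFP and FLAG allow localization and expression to be checked, while HRP provides peroxidase activity at the cell surface. The associated publication concerns mapping proteome trafficking within and between living cells, consistent with use as a cell-surface proximity-labeling enzyme.
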