Addgene plasmid #202021: Flag-GFP-HRP-TM_pLX304
Purpose: expresses GFP-HRP anchored to the extracellular side of the plasma membrane, lentiviral vector
Depositing lab: Alice Ting. Depositing organization: Stanford University. Publication: Dynamic mapping of proteome trafficking within and between living cells by TransitID. Qin W, Cheah JS, Xu C, Messing J, Freibaum BD, Boeynaems S, Taylor JP, Udeshi ND, Carr SA, Ting AY. Cell. 2023 Jun 23:S0092-8674(23)00596-2. doi: 10.1016/j.cell.2023.05.044. PubMed 37385249.
Backbone
  Vector backbone: pLX304
  Total vector size (bp): 9662
  Vector type: Mammalian Expression, Lentiviral
  Selectable markers: Blasticidin
Growth in bacteria
  Bacterial resistance: Ampicillin, 100 μg/mL
  Growth temperature: 30°C
  Growth strain: NEB Stable
  Copy number: Unknown
Gene/Insert
  Gene/Insert name: Flag-GFP-HRP-TM
  Species: Synthetic
  Insert size (bp): 1953
  Promoter: CMV
  Tag / fusion protein: Flag (N terminal on insert); GFP (N terminal on insert)
  Cloning method: Gibson Cloning
  Sequencing primers: 5′ CMV-F
Terms and licenses: Academic/Nonprofit Terms; Industry Terms: Not Available to Industry
Depositor comments: Please visit https://www.biorxiv.org/content/10.1101/2023.02.07.527548v1 for bioRxiv preprint
How to cite: Flag-GFP-HRP-TM_pLX304 was a gift from Alice Ting (Addgene plasmid # 202021 ; http://n2t.net/addgene:202021 ; RRID:Addgene_202021)
